>Addgene plasmid #216378 | FLAG-mFzd4-opt(40-537)-9xHis_pFastBac1 | addgene full sequence | sequence record 430008 | Addgene NGS Result
G
[124 nt withheld, positions 2-125]
C
[91 nt withheld, positions 127-217]
A
[49 nt withheld, positions 219-267]
CCTTTGACGTTGGAGTCCACGTTCTT
[37 nt withheld, positions 294-330]
ACCCTATCTCGGTCTATTCTTTTGATTTATAAGGGATTTTGCCGATTTCGGCCTATTGGTTAAAAAATGA
GCTGATTTAACAAAAATTTAACGCGAATTTTAACAAAATATTAACGCTTACAATTTAGGTGGCACTTTTC
GGGGAAATGTGCGCGGAACCCCTATTTGTTTATTTTTCTAAATACATTCAAATATGTATCCGCTCATGAG
ACAATAACCCTGATAAATGCTTCAATAATATTGAAAAAGGAAGAGTATGAGTATTCAACATTTCCGTGTC
GCCCTTATTCCCTTTTTTGCGGCATTTTGCCTTCCTGTTTTTGCTCACCCAGAAACGCTGGTGAAAGTAA
AAGATGCTGAAGATCAGTTGGGTGCACGAGTGGGTTACATCGAACTGGATCTCAACAGCGGTAAGATCCT
TGAGAGTTTTCGCCCCGAAGAACGTTTTCCAATGATGAGCACTTTTAAAGTTCTGCTATGTGGCGCGGTA
TTATCCCGTATTGACGCCGGGCAAGAGCAACTCGGTCGCCGCATACACTATTCTCAGAATGACTTGGTTG
AGTACTCACCAGTCACAGAAAAGCATCTTACGGATGGCATGACAGTAAGAGAATTATGCAGTGCTGCCAT
AACCATGAGTGATAACACTGCGGCCAACTTACTTCTGACAACGATCGGAGGACCGAAGGAGCTAACCGCT
TTTTTGCACAACATGGGGGATCATGTAACTCGCCTTGATCGTTGGGAACCGGAGCTGAATGAAGCCATAC
CAAACGACGAGCGTGACACCACGATGCCTGTAGCAATGGCAACAACGTTGCGCAAACTATTAACTGGCGA
ACTACTTACTCTAGCTTCCCGGCAACAATTAATAGACTGGATGGAGGCGGATAAAGTTGCAGGACCACTT
CTGCGCTCGGCCCTTCCGGCTGGCTGGTTTATTGCTGATAAATCTGGAGCCGGTGAGCGTGGGTCTCGCG
GTATCATTGCAGCACTGGGGCCAGATGGTAAGCCCTCCCGTATCGTAGTTATCTACACGACGGGGAGTCA
GGCAACTATGGATGAACGAAATAGACAGATCGCTGAGATAGGTGCCTCACTGATTAAGCATTGGTAACTG
TCAGACCAAGTTTACTCATATATACTTTAGATTGATTTAAAACTTCATTTTTAATTTAAAAGGATCTAGG
TGAAGATCCTTTTTGATAATCTCATGACCAAAATCCCTTAACGTGAGTTTTCGTTCCACTGAGCGTCAGA
CCCCGTAGAAAAGATCAAAGGATCTTCTTGAGATCCTTTTTTTCTGCGCGTAATCTGCTGCTTGCAAACA
AAAAAACCACCGCTACCAGCGGTGGTTTGTTTGCCGGATCAAGAGCTACCAACTCTTTTTCCGAAGGTAA
CTGGCTTCAGCAGAGCGCAGATACCAAATACTGTTCTTCTAGTGTAGCCGTAGTTAGGCCACCACTTCAA
GAACTCTGTAGCACCGCCTACATACCTCGCTCTGCTAATCCTGTTACCAGTGGCTGCTGCCAGTGGCGAT
AAGTCGTGTCTTACCGGGTTGGACTCAAGACGATAGTTACCGGATAAGGCGCAGCGGTCGGGCTGAACGG
GGGGTTCGTGCACACAGCCCAGCTTGGAGCGAACGACCTACACCGAACTGAGATACCTACAGCGTGAGCT
ATGAGAAAGCGCCACGCTTCCCGAAGGGAGAAAGGCGGACAGGTATCCGGTAAGCGGCAGGGTCGGAACA
GGAGAGCGCACGAGGGAGCTTCCAGGGGGAAACGCCTGGTATCTTTATAGTCCTGTCGGGTTTCGCCACC
TCTGACTTGAGCGTCGATTTTTGTGATGCTCGTCAGGGGGGCGGAGCCTATGGAAAAACGCCAGCAACGC
GGCCTTTTTACGGTTCCTGGCCTTTTGCTGGCCTTTTGCTCACATGTTCTTTCCTGCGTTATCCCCTGAT
TCTGTGGATAACCGTATTACCGCCTTTGAGTGAGCTGATACCGCTCGCCGCAGCCGAACGACCGAGCGCA
GCGAGTCAGTGAGCGAGGAAGCGGAAGAGCGCCTGATGCGGTATTTTCTCCTTACGCATCTGTGCGGTAT
TTCACACCGCATAGACCAGCCGCGTAACCTGGCAAAATCGGTTACGGTTGAGTAATAAATGGATGCCCTG
CGTAAGCGGGTGTGGGCGGACAATAAAGTCTTAAACTGAACAAAATAGATCTAAACTATGACAATAAAGT
CTTAAACTAGACAGAATAGTTGTAAACTGAAATCAGTCCAGTTATGCTGTGAAAAAGCATACTGGACTTT
TGTTATGGCTAAAGCAAACTCTTCATTTTCTGAAGTGCAAATTGCCCGTCGTATTAAAGAGGGGCGTGGC
CAAGGGCATGGTAAAGACTATATTCGCGGCGTTGTGACAATTTACCGAACAACTCCGCGGCCGGGAAGCC
GATCTCGGCTTGAACGAATTGTTAGGTGGCGGTACTTGGGTCGATATCAAAGTGCATCACTTCTTCCCGT
ATGCCCAACTTTGTATAGAGAGCCACTGCGGGATCGTCACCGTAATCTGCTTGCACGTAGATCACATAAG
CACCAAGCGCGTTGGCCTCATGCTTGAGGAGATTGATGAGCGCGGTGGCAATGCCCTGCCTCCGGTGCTC
GCCGGAGACTGCGAGATCATAGATATAGATCTCACTACGCGGCTGCTCAAACTTGGGCAGAACGTAAGCC
GCGAGAGCGCCAACAACCGCTTCTTGGTCGAAGGCAGCAAGCGCGATGAATGTCTTACTACGGAGCAAGT
TCCCGAGGTAATCGGAGTCCGGCTGATGTTGGGAGTAGGTGGCTACGTCTCCGAACTCACGACCGAAAAG
ATCAAGAGCAGCCCGCATGGATTTGACTTGGTCAGGGCCGAGCCTACATGTGCGAATGATGCCCATACTT
GAGCCACCTAACTTTGTTTTAGGGCGACTGCCCTGCTGCGTAACATCGTTGCTGCTGCGTAACATCGTTG
CTGCTCCATAACATCAAACATCGACCCACGGCGTAACGCGCTTGCTGCTTGGATGCCCGAGGCATAGACT
GTACAAAAAAACAGTCATAACAAGCCATGAAAACCGCCACTGCGCCGTTACCACCGCTGCGTTCGGTCAA
GGTTCTGGACCAGTTGCGTGAGCGCATACGCTACTTGCATTACAGTTTACGAACCGAACAGGCTTATGTC
AACTGGGTTCGTGCCTTCATCCGTTTCCACGGTGTGCGTCACCCGGCAACCTTGGGCAGCAGCGAAGTCG
AGGCATTTCTGTCCTGGCTGGCGAACGAGCGCAAGGTTTCGGTCTCCACGCATCGTCAGGCATTGGCGGC
CTTGCTGTTCTTCTACGGCAAGGTGCTGTGCACGGATCTGCCCTGGCTTCAGGAGATCGGAAGACCTCGG
CCGTCGCGGCGCTTGCCGGTGGTGCTGACCCCGGATGAAGTGGTTCGCATCCTCGGTTTTCTGGAAGGCG
AGCATCGTTTGTTCGCCCAGGACTCTAGCTATAGTTCTAGTGGTTGGCTACGTATACTCCGGAATATTAA
TAGATCATGGAGATAATTAAAATGATAACCATCTCGCAAATAAATAAGTATTTTACTGTTTTCGTAACAG
TTTTGTAATAAAAAAACCTATAAATATTCCGGATTATTCATACCGTCCCACCATCGGGCGCGGATCCCGG
TCCGAAGCGCGCGGAATTCGAGCTCGCCCCGCCCCCAGCCAGTGCGCTTACCTGCCAGACTGCGCGCCAT
GAAGACGATCATCGCCCTGAGCTACATCTTCTGCCTGGTGTTCGCCGACTACAAGGACGATGATGACGCC
ATGGAGGAGCGCCGCTGCGACCCAATCCGCATTGCCATGTGCCAGAACCTGGGATACAATGTGACCAAGA
TGCCAAACCTGGTGGGCCACGAGCTGCAGACAGATGCCGAGCTGCAGCTGACAACCTTCACCCCCCTGAT
CCAGTACGGCTGCAGCTCCCAGCTGCAGTTCTTTCTGTGCAGCGTGTATGTGCCGATGTGCACCGAGAAG
ATCAACATTCCAATCGGACCATGCGGAGGAATGTGCCTGTCCGTGAAGCGCCGCTGCGAGCCAGTGCTGC
GCGAGTTCGGCTTTGCCTGGCCCGATACCCTGAATTGCTCGAAGTTCCCCCCGCAGAACGATCACAATCA
TATGTGCATGGAGGGACCAGGAGACGAGGAGGTGCCGCTGCCACACAAGACGCCAATCCAGCCCGGAGAG
GAGTGCCATTCGGTGGGCTCCAACTCGGACCAGTACATTTGGGTGAAGCGCAGCCTGAATTGCGTGCTGA
AGTGCGGATACGATGCCGGCCTGTATAGTCGCAGCGCCAAGGAGTTCACCGACATTTGGATGGCCGTGTG
GGCCAGTCTGTGCTTCATCAGCACGACATTTACAGTGCTGACCTTCCTGATTGATTCGAGTCGCTTTAGC
TACCCGGAGCGCCCAATCATTTTCCTGTCCATGTGCTACAACATCTATTCGATTGCCTATATCGTGCGCC
TGACAGTGGGACGCGAGCGCATCTCCTGCGACTTTGAGGAGGCCGCCGAGCCAGTGCTGATTCAGGAGGG
ACTGAAGAATACGGGCTGCGCCATCATTTTCCTGCTGATGTACTTCTTTGGCATGGCCAGCTCCATTTGG
TGGGTGATCCTGACCCTGACGTGGTTTCTGGCCGCCGGACTGAAGTGGGGACACGAGGCCATCGAGATGC
ACTCGAGTTACTTCCATATTGCCGCCTGGGCCATCCCAGCCGTGAAGACCATTGTGATCCTGATTATGCG
CCTGGTGGATGCCGACGAGCTGACGGGACTGTGCTACGTGGGCAACCAGAATCTGGACGCCCTGACAGGC
TTTGTGGTGGCCCCCCTGTTCACCTATCTGGTGATTGGAACGCTGTTTATCGCCGCCGGACTGGTGGCCC
TGTTCAAGATCCGCAGCAACCTGCAGAAGGATGGAACAAAGACCGACAAGCTGGAGCGCCTGATGGTGAA
GATTGGCGTGTTCTCCGTGCTGTACACAGTGCCCGCCACCTGCGTGATTGCCTGCTACTTTTATGAGATC
TCGAACTGGGCCCTGTTCCGCTATAGTGCCGATGACAGCAATATGGCCGTGGAGATGCTGAAGATCTTCA
TGTCCCTGCTGGTGGGAATTACCTCCGGCATGTGGATCTGGTCGGCCAAGACGCTGCACACATGGCAGAA
GTGCAGTAACCGCCTGGTGAATAGCGGAAAGGTGAAGCGCGAGAAGCGCGGCAATGGCTGGGTGAAGCCC
GGAAAGGGAAACGAGACCGTGGTGTAACATCATCATCATCATCATCATCATTAATCTAGAGCCTGCAGTC
TCGAGGCATGCGGTACCAAGCTTGTCGAGAAGTACTAGAGGATCATAATCAGCCATACCACATTTGTAGA
GGTTTTACTTGCTTTAAAAAACCTCCCACACCTCCCCCTGAACCTGAAACATAAAATGAATGCAATTGTT
GTTGTTAACTTGTTTATTGCAGCTTATAATGGTTACAAATAAAGCAATAGCATCACAAATTTCACAAATA
AAGCATTTTTTTCACTGCATTCTAGTTGTGGTTTGTCCAAACTCATCAATGTATCTTATCATGTCTGGAT
CTGATCACTGCTTGAGCCTAGGAGATCCGAACCAGATAAGTGAAATCTAGTTCCAAACTATTTTGTCATT
TTTAATTTTCGTATTAGCTTACGACGCTACACCCAGTTCCCATCTATTTTGTCACTCTTCCCTAAATAAT
CCTTAAAAACTCCATTTCCACCCCTCCCAGTTCCCAACTATTTTGTCCGCCCACAGCGGGGCATTTTTCT
TCCTGTTATGTTTTTAATCAAACATCCTGCCAACTCCATGTGACAAACCGTCATCTTCGGCTACTTTTTC
TCTGTCACAGAATGAAAATTTTTCTGTCATCTCTTCGTTATTAATGTTTGTAATTGACTGAATATCAACG
CTTATTTGCAGCCTGAATGGCGAATGG
Features (pLannotate 1.2.2; 17 found; start..end, strand, type, name):
      2..456     +  rep_origin     f1 ori (sequence partly withheld): f1 bacteriophage origin of replication; arrow indicates direction of (+) strand synthesis
    482..586     +  promoter       AmpR promoter: bla
    587..1447    +  CDS            AmpR: β-lactamase; bla; confers resistance to ampicillin, carbenicillin, and related antibiotics
   1618..2206    +  rep_origin     ori: high-copy-number ColE1/pMB1/pBR322/pUC origin of replication
   2392..2443    -  misc_feature   bom (fragment): basis of mobility region from pBR322
   2511..2735    -  mobile_element Tn7R: mini-Tn7 element (right end of the Tn7 transposon) Tn7
   2802..3335    -  CDS            GmR: gentamycin acetyltransferase; aacC1; confers resistance to gentamycin
   3524..3552    -  promoter       Pc promoter: intI1 (promoter lies within the coding sequence); class 1 integron promoter
   3530..3877    -  CDS            YPR2_ECOLX (fragment): Protein predicted: Swiss-Prot protein existence level 4. From Escherichia coli.
   3904..3995    +  promoter       polyhedrin promoter: polh from Autographa californica; promoter for the baculovirus polyhedrin gene
   4157..4177    +  CDS            3xFLAG (fragment): three tandem FLAG® epitope tags
   4184..5674    +  CDS            Fzd4 (fragment): FZD4_MOUSE - Experimental evidence at protein level: Swiss-Prot protein existence level 1. Receptor for Wnt proteins (PubMed:10097073). Most frizzled receptors are coupled to the beta-catenin (CTNNB1) canonical signaling pathway, which leads to the activation of disheveled proteins, inhibition of GSK-3 kinase, nuclear accumulation of beta-catenin (CTNNB1) and activation of Wnt target genes (PubMed:19837033). Plays a critical role in retinal vascularization by acting as a receptor for Wnt proteins and norrin (NDP) (PubMed:19837033). In retina, it can be activated by Wnt protein-binding and also
   5678..5695    +  CDS            capTEV™ (fragment): composite tag for in vivo biotinylation, TEV protease cleavage, and 6xHis tagging
   5761..5844    +  CDS            large T antigen (fragment): large T antigen from SV40 (simian virus 40)
   5867..6001    +  polyA_signal   SV40 poly(A) signal: SV40 polyadenylation signal
   6030..6195    -  mobile_element Tn7L: mini-Tn7 element (left end of the Tn7 transposon) Tn7
   6358..6374    +  CDS            lacZα (fragment): LacZα fragment of β-galactosidase; lacZ fragment
