[The description below was written by a language model from this plasmid's Addgene catalogue record and pLannotate feature annotations shown in this document.]
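Description:
FLAG-mFzd4-opt(40-537)-9xHis_pFastBac1 is a baculovirus transfer (donor) plasmid built on the pFastBac1 backbone for producing the mouse Wnt receptor Frizzled-4 in insect cells. In E. coli it is maintained as a high-copy plasmid through a ColE1/pUC-type origin and selected with ampicillin via the bla gene. An f1 origin and a fragment of the pBR322 bom region are also present. The expression cassette lies between the Tn7R and Tn7L ends of a mini-Tn7 element, together with a gentamicin acetyltransferase gene driven by the class 1 integron Pc promoter. In Bac-to-Bac type systems, this arrangement allows the whole segment to be transposed into a bacmid carried by a suitable E. coli host. Gentamicin resistance marks the transposed cassette, and the resulting recombinant bacmid is used to generate baculovirus.

Within the mini-Tn7, the strong, very late polyhedrin promoter from Autographa californica nucleopolyhedrovirus drives an open reading frame of roughly 1.6 kb, terminated by the SV40 polyadenylation signal. According to the record, the insert encodes residues 40–537 of mouse Fzd4, codon-optimized for insect cell expression. It is preceded by an HA signal sequence and a FLAG epitope, so the native N-terminal region is replaced by a heterologous secretion signal that directs membrane insertion. The construct name indicates a C-terminal 9xHis tag, which fits the short His-containing match annotated immediately after the Fzd4 coding region. The short "3xFLAG" fragment hit is likewise consistent with a single FLAG tag. The two tags allow affinity purification and detection of the recombinant receptor. The associated publication concerns recruitment of Dishevelled to Frizzled in Wnt/β-catenin signaling.
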