Addgene plasmid #216378: FLAG-mFzd4-opt(40-537)-9xHis_pFastBac1
Purpose: Baculovirus transfer vector to express FLAG-tagged mouse Fzd4 (codon-optimized for insect cell expression)
Depositing lab: William Weis. Depositing organization: Stanford University. Publication: PI(4,5)P(2)-stimulated positive feedback drives the recruitment of Dishevelled to Frizzled in Wnt-beta-catenin signaling. Mahoney JP, Bruguera ES, Vasishtha M, Killingsworth LB, Kyaw S, Weis WI. Sci Signal. 2022 Aug 23;15(748):eabo2820. doi: 10.1126/scisignal.abo2820. Epub 2022 Aug 23. PubMed 35998232.
Backbone
  Vector backbone: pFastBac1
  Backbone manufacturer: Gibco
  Vector type: Insect Expression ; Baculovirus
  Selectable markers: Gentamicin
Growth in bacteria
  Bacterial resistance: Ampicillin, 100 μg/mL
  Growth temperature: 37°C
  Growth strain: DH5alpha
  Copy number: High Copy
Gene/Insert
  Gene/Insert name: Frizzled-4 (alt name: Fzd4)
  Species: M. musculus (mouse)
  Insert size (bp): 1600
  Entrez Gene: Fzd4 (a.k.a. Fz4)
  Promoter: Polyhedrin
  Tag / fusion protein: HA signal sequence-FLAG (N terminal on insert)
  Cloning method: Gibson Cloning
Terms and licenses: Academic/Nonprofit Terms; Industry Terms: Not Available to Industry
How to cite: FLAG-mFzd4-opt(40-537)-9xHis_pFastBac1 was a gift from William Weis (Addgene plasmid # 216378 ; http://n2t.net/addgene:216378 ; RRID:Addgene_216378)
