>Addgene plasmid #216378 | FLAG-mFzd4-opt(40-537)-9xHis_pFastBac1 | depositor partial sequence | sequence record 421832 | coding sequence for Flag-Fzd4
GACTACAAGGACGATGATGACGCCATGGAGGAGCGCCGCTGCGACCCAATCCGCATTGCCATGTGCCAGA
ACCTGGGATACAATGTGACCAAGATGCCAAACCTGGTGGGCCACGAGCTGCAGACAGATGCCGAGCTGCA
GCTGACAACCTTCACCCCCCTGATCCAGTACGGCTGCAGCTCCCAGCTGCAGTTCTTTCTGTGCAGCGTG
TATGTGCCGATGTGCACCGAGAAGATCAACATTCCAATCGGACCATGCGGAGGAATGTGCCTGTCCGTGA
AGCGCCGCTGCGAGCCAGTGCTGCGCGAGTTCGGCTTTGCCTGGCCCGATACCCTGAATTGCTCGAAGTT
CCCCCCGCAGAACGATCACAATCATATGTGCATGGAGGGACCAGGAGACGAGGAGGTGCCGCTGCCACAC
AAGACGCCAATCCAGCCCGGAGAGGAGTGCCATTCGGTGGGCTCCAACTCGGACCAGTACATTTGGGTGA
AGCGCAGCCTGAATTGCGTGCTGAAGTGCGGATACGATGCCGGCCTGTATAGTCGCAGCGCCAAGGAGTT
CACCGACATTTGGATGGCCGTGTGGGCCAGTCTGTGCTTCATCAGCACGACATTTACAGTGCTGACCTTC
CTGATTGATTCGAGTCGCTTTAGCTACCCGGAGCGCCCAATCATTTTCCTGTCCATGTGCTACAACATCT
ATTCGATTGCCTATATCGTGCGCCTGACAGTGGGACGCGAGCGCATCTCCTGCGACTTTGAGGAGGCCGC
CGAGCCAGTGCTGATTCAGGAGGGACTGAAGAATACGGGCTGCGCCATCATTTTCCTGCTGATGTACTTC
TTTGGCATGGCCAGCTCCATTTGGTGGGTGATCCTGACCCTGACGTGGTTTCTGGCCGCCGGACTGAAGT
GGGGACACGAGGCCATCGAGATGCACTCGAGTTACTTCCATATTGCCGCCTGGGCCATCCCAGCCGTGAA
GACCATTGTGATCCTGATTATGCGCCTGGTGGATGCCGACGAGCTGACGGGACTGTGCTACGTGGGCAAC
CAGAATCTGGACGCCCTGACAGGCTTTGTGGTGGCCCCCCTGTTCACCTATCTGGTGATTGGAACGCTGT
TTATCGCCGCCGGACTGGTGGCCCTGTTCAAGATCCGCAGCAACCTGCAGAAGGATGGAACAAAGACCGA
CAAGCTGGAGCGCCTGATGGTGAAGATTGGCGTGTTCTCCGTGCTGTACACAGTGCCCGCCACCTGCGTG
ATTGCCTGCTACTTTTATGAGATCTCGAACTGGGCCCTGTTCCGCTATAGTGCCGATGACAGCAATATGG
CCGTGGAGATGCTGAAGATCTTCATGTCCCTGCTGGTGGGAATTACCTCCGGCATGTGGATCTGGTCGGC
CAAGACGCTGCACACATGGCAGAAGTGCAGTAACCGCCTGGTGAATAGCGGAAAGGTGAAGCGCGAGAAG
CGCGGCAATGGCTGGGTGAAGCCCGGAAAGGGAAACGAGACCGTGGTGTAA
